Addgene plasmid #178523: pCAGGS-Stargazin-mEGFP-iLID
Purpose: Expresses Stargazin-mEGFP-iLID in mammalian cells
Depositing lab: Kazuhiro Aoki. Publication: Optogenetic relaxation of actomyosin contractility uncovers mechanistic roles of cortical tension during cytokinesis. Yamamoto K, Miura H, Ishida M, Mii Y, Kinoshita N, Takada S, Ueno N, Sawai S, Kondo Y, Aoki K. Nat Commun. 2021 Dec 8;12(1):7145. doi: 10.1038/s41467-021-27458-3. PubMed 34880255.
Backbone
  Vector backbone: pCAGGS
  Backbone size w/o insert (bp): 4720
  Total vector size (bp): 6955
  Vector type: Mammalian Expression
Growth in bacteria
  Bacterial resistance: Ampicillin, 100 μg/mL
  Growth temperature: 37°C
  Growth strain: DH5alpha
  Copy number: High Copy
Gene/Insert
  Gene/Insert name: Stargazin-mEGFP-iLID
  Species: M. musculus (mouse), Synthetic
  Insert size (bp): 2205
  Promoter: CAG
  Cloning method: Gibson Cloning
  Sequencing primers: 5′ pCAG-F
Terms and licenses: Academic/Nonprofit Terms; Industry Terms: Not Available to Industry
Depositor comments: The sequence and plasmid map is available in the following benchling link (https://benchling.com/s/seq-XUhPNN7CavWnbGAq1TUe)
How to cite: pCAGGS-Stargazin-mEGFP-iLID was a gift from Kazuhiro Aoki (Addgene plasmid # 178523 ; http://n2t.net/addgene:178523 ; RRID:Addgene_178523)
