[The description below was written by a language model from this plasmid's Addgene catalogue record and pLannotate feature annotations shown in this document.]
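Description:
pCAGGS-Stargazin-mEGFP-iLID is a mammalian expression plasmid of about 7 kb built on the pCAGGS backbone. It is propagated in E. coli through a high-copy ColE1/pUC-type origin and selected with ampicillin via the β-lactamase gene and its native promoter. The backbone also carries an SV40 origin of replication with an adjacent SV40 poly(A) signal, plus remnants of lac regulatory sequence (lac promoter, operator, CAP site and lacI fragments) that play no evident role in expression of the insert. No mammalian selection marker is annotated, which fits transient transfection use.

The payload is a single fusion open reading frame driven by the composite CAG promoter, annotated here as the CMV immediate-early enhancer, the chicken β-actin promoter and a chimeric β-actin/β-globin intron, and terminated by the rabbit β-globin polyadenylation signal. The fusion consists of mouse Stargazin (Cacng2), a transmembrane AMPA-receptor regulatory protein, followed by monomeric EGFP and then iLID. iLID is an engineered light-inducible dimerizer based on a LOV2 domain. The automated annotation labels this region "miniSOG", most likely because both are flavin-binding LOV-derived sequences, so that label should be read as the iLID module named in the catalogue entry. A short "HBB fragment" called just upstream of the coding sequence probably reflects β-globin exon sequence at the end of the intron rather than a tag.

In this arrangement Stargazin most plausibly acts as a membrane anchor, and mEGFP allows the anchor to be visualised. Blue light would then recruit a partner protein carrying the cognate iLID-binding peptide, supplied from a separate construct. The associated publication used optogenetics to relax actomyosin contractility and examine cortical tension during cytokinesis.
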