Features (pLannotate 1.2.2; 19 found; start..end, strand, type, name):
      9..388     +  enhancer       CMV enhancer: human cytomegalovirus immediate early enhancer
    390..666     +  promoter       chicken β-actin promoter: No description available
    667..1687    +  intron         chimeric intron: chimera between introns from chicken β-actin and rabbit β-globin
   1685..1744    +  CDS            HBB (fragment): HBB_LEPEU - Experimental evidence at protein level: Swiss-Prot protein existence level 1. Involved in oxygen transport from the lung to the various peripheral tissues. From Lepus europaeus (European hare).
   1745..2755    +  CDS            Cacng2: CCG2_MOUSE - Also known as Stg. Experimental evidence at protein level: Swiss-Prot protein existence level 1. Regulates the trafficking and gating properties of AMPA- selective glutamate receptors (AMPARs). Promotes their targeting to the cell membrane and synapses and modulates their gating properties by slowing their rates of activation, deactivation and desensitization. Does not show subunit-specific AMPA receptor regulation and regulates all AMPAR subunits. Thought to stabilize the calcium channel in an inactivated (closed) state (By similarity). From Mus musculus (Mouse).
   2765..3478    +  CDS            mEGFP: mEGFP is a basic (constitutively fluorescent) green fluorescent protein published in 2002, derived from Aequorea victoria. It has moderate acid sensitivity.
   3533..3850    +  CDS            miniSOG: miniSOG is a basic (constitutively fluorescent) cyan fluorescent protein published in 2011, derived from Arabidopsis thaliana. It requires the cofactor flavin for fluorescence.
   4047..4102    +  polyA_signal   β-globin poly(A) signal: rabbit β-globin polyadenylation signal (Gil and Proudfoot, 1987)
   4487..4503    -  protein_bind   lac operator: The lac repressor binds to the lac operator to inhibit transcription in E. coli. This inhibition can be relieved by adding lactose or isopropyl-β-D-thiogalactopyranoside (IPTG). lac repressor encoded by lacI
   4511..4541    -  promoter       lac promoter: promoter for the E. coli lac operon
   4556..4577    -  protein_bind   CAP binding site: CAP binding activates transcription in the presence of cAMP. E. coli catabolite activator protein
   4590..4629    -  CDS            lacI (fragment): lac repressor; lacI; The lac repressor binds to the lac operator to inhibit transcription in E. coli. This inhibition can be relieved by adding lactose or isopropyl-β-D-thiogalactopyranoside (IPTG).
   4636..4658    +  promoter       SV40 promoter (fragment): SV40 enhancer and early promoter
   4682..4817    +  rep_origin     SV40 ori: SV40 origin of replication
   4837..4971    +  polyA_signal   SV40 poly(A) signal: SV40 polyadenylation signal
   4973..5027    -  CDS            lacI (fragment): lac repressor; lacI; The lac repressor binds to the lac operator to inhibit transcription in E. coli. This inhibition can be relieved by adding lactose or isopropyl-β-D-thiogalactopyranoside (IPTG).
   5210..5798    -  rep_origin     ori: high-copy-number ColE1/pMB1/pBR322/pUC origin of replication
   5969..6829    -  CDS            AmpR: β-lactamase; bla; confers resistance to ampicillin, carbenicillin, and related antibiotics
   6830..6934    -  promoter       AmpR promoter: bla
>Addgene plasmid #178523 | pCAGGS-Stargazin-mEGFP-iLID | addgene full sequence | sequence record 350934 | Addgene NGS Result
GGTCGATCGACATTGATTATTGACTAGTTATTAATAGTAATCAATTACGGGGTCATTAGTTCATAGCCCA
TATATGGAGTTCCGCGTTACATAACTTACGGTAAATGGCCCGCCTGGCTGACCGCCCAACGACCCCCGCC
CATTGACGTCAATAATGACGTATGTTCCCATAGTAACGCCAATAGGGACTTTCCATTGACGTCAATGGGT
GGAGTATTTACGGTAAACTGCCCACTTGGCAGTACATCAAGTGTATCATATGCCAAGTACGCCCCCTATT
GACGTCAATGACGGTAAATGGCCCGCCTGGCATTATGCCCAGTACATGACCTTATGGGACTTTCCTACTT
GGCAGTACATCTACGTATTAGTCATCGCTATTACCATGGTCGAGGTGAGCCCCACGTTCTGCTTCACTCT
CCCCATCTCCCCCCCCTCCCCACCCCCAATTTTGTATTTATTTATTTTTTAATTATTTTGTGCAGCGATG
GGGGCGGGGGGGGGGGGGGNSGCGCGCCRGGSGGGGSGGGGSGGGGSGRGGGGSGGGGSGGGGSGAGGCG
GAGAGGTGCGGCGGCAGCCAATCAGAGCGGCGCGCTCCGAAAGTTTCCTTTTATGGCGAGGCGGCGGCGG
CGGCGGCCCTATAAAAAGCGAAGCGCGCGGCGGGCGGGAGTCGCTGCGCGCTGCCTTCGCCCCGTGCCCC
GCTCCGCCGCCGCCTCGCGCCGCCCGCCCCGGCTCTGACTGACCGCGTTACTCCCACAGGTGAGCGGGCG
GGACGGCCCTTCTCCTCCGGGCTGTAATTAGCGCTTGGTTTAATGACGGCTTGTTTCTTTTCTGTGGCTG
CGTGAAAGCCTTGAGGGGCTCCGGGAGGGCCCTTTGTGCGGGGGGAGCGGCTCGGGGGGTGCGTGCGTGT
GTGTGTGCGTGGGGAGCGCCGCGTGCGGCTCCGCGCTGCCCGGCGGCTGTGAGCGCTGCGGGCGCGGCGC
GGGGCTTTGTGCGCTCCGCAGTGTGCGCGAGGGGAGCGCGGCCGGGGGCGGTGCCCCGCGGTGCGGGGGG
GGCTGCGAGGGGAACAAAGGCTGCGTGCGGGGTGTGTGCGTGGGGGGGTGAGCAGGGGGTGTGGGCGCGT
CGGTCGGGCTGCAACCCCCCCTGCACCCCCCTCCCCGAGTTGCTGAGCACGGCCCGGCTTCGGGTGCGGG
GCTCCGTACGGGGCGTGGCGCGGGGCTCGCCGTGCCGGGCGGGGGGTGGCGGCAGGTGGGGGTGCCGGGC
GGGGCGGGGCCGCCTCGGGCCGGGGAGGGCTCGGGGGAGGGGCGCGGCGGCCCCCGGAGCGCCGGCGGCT
GTCGAGGCGCGGCGAGCCGCAGCCATTGCCTTTTATGGTAATCGTGCGAGAGGGCGCAGGGACTTCCTTT
GTCCCAAATCTGTGCGGAGCCGAAATCTGGGAGGCGCCGCCGCACCCCCTCTAGCGGGCGCGGGGCGAAG
CGGTGCGGCGCCGGCAGGAAGGAAATGGGCGGGGAGGGCCTTCGTGCGTCGCCGCGCCGCCGTCCCCTTC
TCCCTCTCCAGCCTCGGGGCTGTCCGCGGGGGGACGGCTGCCTTCGGGGGGGACGGGGCAGGGCGGGGTT
CGGCTTCTGGCGTGTGACCGGCGGCTCTAGCTAGAGCCTCTGCTAACCATGTTCATGCCTTCTTCTTTTT
CCTACAGCTCCTGGGCAACGTGCTGGTTATTGTGCTGTCTCATCATTTTGGCAAAGAATTCACCATGGGG
CTGTTTGATCGAGGTGTTCAAATGCTTTTAACCACCGTTGGTGCTTTCGCTGCCTTCAGCTTGATGACCA
TCGCTGTGGGAACCGACTATTGGCTGTACTCCAGAGGGGTTTGCAAGACCAAAAGTGTCAGTGAGAATGA
AACCAGCAAGAAGAACGAGGAAGTTATGACCCATTCCGGATTATGGAGAACCTGCTGCCTCGAAGGGAAC
TTCAAAGGTCTGTGCAAGCAAATCGACCACTTTCCGGAAGACGCGGACTACGAAGCTGACACCGCAGAGT
ATTTCCTCCGGGCCGTGAGGGCCTCGAGTATCTTCCCGATCCTGAGTGTGATCCTGCTTTTCATGGGTGG
CCTCTGCATCGCAGCCAGCGAGTTCTACAAACCGGTGAACTGCAGGAAGAGCTCGAAGAATTCGAAAAGC
TTGACACGCCACAACATCATCCTGAGTGCTGGCATCTTCTTCGTGTCTGCAGGTCTTAGTAATATCATCG
GGATCATCGTGTATATATCAGCCAATGCTGGAGACCCCTCCAAGAGTGACTCCAAAAAGAACAGCTACTC
CTACGGCTGGTCCTTCTACTTCGGGGCCCTGTCCTTCATCATCGCCGAGATGGTCGGGGTGCTGGCCGTG
CACATGTTTATCGACCGCCACAAACAGCTGCGGGCCACGGCCCGCGCCACCGACTACCTCCAGGCCTCCG
CCATCACCCGCATCCCCAGCTACCGCTACCGCTACCAGCGCCGCAGCCGCTCCAGCTCGCGCTCCACCGA
GCCCTCTCACTCCAGAGACGCCTCGCCCGTGGGCGTGAAGGGCTTCAACACCCTGCCGTCCACGGAGATC
TCCATGTACACCCTCAGTAGGGACCCCCTGAAGGCTGCCACCACGCCCACCGCCACCTACAACTCGGACA
GGGATAACAGCTTTCTCCAGGTCCACAACTGTATCCAGAAGGACAGCAAGGACTCTCTCCACGCCAACAC
AGCCAACCGCCGGACCACGCCCGTAGAATTCGGCATGGTGAGCAAGGGCGAGGAGCTGTTCACCGGGGTG
GTGCCCATCCTGGTCGAGCTGGACGGCGACGTAAACGGCCACAAGTTCAGCGTGTCCGGCGAGGGCGAGG
GCGATGCCACCTACGGCAAGCTGACCCTGAAGTTCATCTGCACCACCGGCAAGCTGCCCGTGCCCTGGCC
CACCCTCGTGACCACCCTGACCTACGGCGTGCAGTGCTTCAGCCGCTACCCCGACCACATGAAGCAGCAC
GACTTCTTCAAGTCCGCCATGCCCGAAGGCTACGTCCAGGAGCGCACCATCTTCTTCAAGGACGACGGCA
ACTACAAGACCCGCGCCGAGGTGAAGTTCGAGGGCGACACCCTGGTGAACCGCATCGAGCTGAAGGGCAT
CGACTTCAAGGAGGACGGCAACATCCTGGGGCACAAGCTGGAGTACAACTACAACAGCCACAACGTCTAT
ATCATGGCCGACAAGCAGAAGAACGGCATCAAGGTGAACTTCAAGATCCGCCACAACATCGAGGACGGCA
GCGTGCAGCTCGCCGACCACTACCAGCAGAACACCCCCATCGGCGACGGCCCCGTGCTGCTGCCCGACAA
CCACTACCTGAGCACCCAGTCCAAGCTTAGCAAAGACCCCAACGAGAAGCGCGATCACATGGTCCTGCTG
GAGTTCGTGACCGCCGCCGGGATCACTCTCGGCATGGACGAGCTGTACCTCGAGGGTGGATCTGGAGGTT
CAGGTGGAAGTCTGGCAACCACACTGGAACGGATCGAGAAAAATTTCGTGATTACTGATCCGAGACTGCC
TGACAACCCAATCATTTTTGCGAGCGATTCCTTCCTGCAGCTGACAGAATATTCTCGGGAAGAGATCCTG
GGGCGCAATTGCCGTTTTCTGCAGGGACCCGAGACAGACCGTGCCACTGTTCGGAAAATCAGAGATGCTA
TTGACAACCAGACTGAAGTGACCGTTCAGCTGATCAATTATACCAAGAGCGGCAAGAAGTTCTGGAACGT
GTTCCACCTGCAGCCGATGCGCGATTATAAGGGCGACGTCCAGTACTTCATTGGCGTGCAGCTGGATGGC
ACCGAACGTCTTCATGGCGCCGCTGAGCGTGAGGCGGTCTGCCTGATCAAAAAGACAGCCTTTCAGATTG
CTGAGGCAGCGAACGACGAAAATTACTTTTAAGCGGCCGCGGTTCTAGATAAGTCGACGGATCTTTTTCC
CTCTGCCAAAAATTATGGGGACATCATGAAGCCCCTTGAGCATCTGACTTCTGGCTAATAAAGGAAATTT
ATTTTCATTGCAATAGTGTGTTGGAATTTTTTGTGTCTCTCACTCGGAAGGACATATGGGAGGGCAAATC
ATTTAAAACATCAGAATGAGTATTTGGTTTAGAGTTTGGCAACATATGCCCATATGCTGGCTGCCATGAA
CAAAGGTTGGCTATAAAGAGGTCATCAGTATATGAAACAGCCCCCTGCTGTCCATTCCTTATTCCATAGA
AAAGCCTTGACTTGAGGTTAGATTTTTTTTATATTTTGTTTTGTGTTATTTTTTTCTTTAACATCCCTAA
AATTTTCCTTACATGTTTTACTAGCCAGATTTTTCCTCCTCTCCTGACTACTCCCAGTCATAGCTGTCCC
TCTTCTCTTATGGAGATCCCTCGACCTGCAGCCCAAGCTTGGCGTAATCATGGTCATAGCTGTTTCCTGT
GTGAAATTGTTATCCGCTCACAATTCCACACAACATACGAGCCGGAAGCATAAAGTGTAAAGCCTGGGGT
GCCTAATGAGTGAGCTAACTCACATTAATTGCGTTGCGCTCACTGCCCGCTTTCCAGTCGGGAAACCTGT
CGTGCCAGCGGATCCGCATCTCAATTAGTCAGCAACCATAGTCCCGCCCCTAACTCCGCCCATCCCGCCC
CTAACTCCGCCCAGTTCCGCCCATTCTCCGCCCCATGGCTGACTAATTTTTTTTATTTATGCAGAGGCCG
AGGCCGCCTCGGCCTCTGAGCTATTCCAGAAGTAGTGAGGAGGCTTTTTTGGAGGCCTAGGCTTTTGCAA
AAAGCTAACTTGTTTATTGCAGCTTATAATGGTTACAAATAAAGCAATAGCATCACAAATTTCACAAATA
AAGCATTTTTTTCACTGCATTCTAGTTGTGGTTTGTCCAAACTCATCAATGTATCTTATCATGTCTGGAT
CCGCTGCATTAATGAATCGGCCAACGCGCGGGGAGAGGCGGTTTGCGTATTGGGCGCTCTTCCGCTTCCT
CGCTCACTGACTCGCTGCGCTCGGTCGTTCGGCTGCGGCGAGCGGTATCAGCTCACTCAAAGGCGGTAAT
ACGGTTATCCACAGAATCAGGGGATAACGCAGGAAAGAACATGTGAGCAAAAGGCCAGCAAAAGGCCAGG
AACCGTAAAAAGGCCGCGTTGCTGGCGTTTTTCCATAGGCTCCGCCCCCCTGACGAGCATCACAAAAATC
GACGCTCAAGTCAGAGGTGGCGAAACCCGACAGGACTATAAAGATACCAGGCGTTTCCCCCTGGAAGCTC
CCTCGTGCGCTCTCCTGTTCCGACCCTGCCGCTTACCGGATACCTGTCCGCCTTTCTCCCTTCGGGAAGC
GTGGCGCTTTCTCATAGCTCACGCTGTAGGTATCTCAGTTCGGTGTAGGTCGTTCGCTCCAAGCTGGGCT
GTGTGCACGAACCCCCCGTTCAGCCCGACCGCTGCGCCTTATCCGGTAACTATCGTCTTGAGTCCAACCC
GGTAAGACACGACTTATCGCCACTGGCAGCAGCCACTGGTAACAGGATTAGCAGAGCGAGGTATGTAGGC
GGTGCTACAGAGTTCTTGAAGTGGTGGCCTAACTACGGCTACACTAGAAGAACAGTATTTGGTATCTGCG
CTCTGCTGAAGCCAGTTACCTTCGGAAAAAGAGTTGGTAGCTCTTGATCCGGCAAACAAACCACCGCTGG
TAGCGGTGGTTTTTTTGTTTGCAAGCAGCAGATTACGCGCAGAAAAAAAGGATCTCAAGAAGATCCTTTG
ATCTTTTCTACGGGGTCTGACGCTCAGTGGAACGAAAACTCACGTTAAGGGATTTTGGTCATGAGATTAT
CAAAAAGGATCTTCACCTAGATCCTTTTAAATTAAAAATGAAGTTTTAAATCAATCTAAAGTATATATGA
GTAAACTTGGTCTGACAGTTACCAATGCTTAATCAGTGAGGCACCTATCTCAGCGATCTGTCTATTTCGT
TCATCCATAGTTGCCTGACTCCCCGTCGTGTAGATAACTACGATACGGGAGGGCTTACCATCTGGCCCCA
GTGCTGCAATGATACCGCGAGACCCACGCTCACCGGCTCCAGATTTATCAGCAATAAACCAGCCAGCCGG
AAGGGCCGAGCGCAGAAGTGGTCCTGCAACTTTATCCGCCTCCATCCAGTCTATTAATTGTTGCCGGGAA
GCTAGAGTAAGTAGTTCGCCAGTTAATAGTTTGCGCAACGTTGTTGCCATTGCTACAGGCATCGTGGTGT
CACGCTCGTCGTTTGGTATGGCTTCATTCAGCTCCGGTTCCCAACGATCAAGGCGAGTTACATGATCCCC
CATGTTGTGCAAAAAAGCGGTTAGCTCCTTCGGTCCTCCGATCGTTGTCAGAAGTAAGTTGGCCGCAGTG
TTATCACTCATGGTTATGGCAGCACTGCATAATTCTCTTACTGTCATGCCATCCGTAAGATGCTTTTCTG
TGACTGGTGAGTACTCAACCAAGTCATTCTGAGAATAGTGTATGCGGCGACCGAGTTGCTCTTGCCCGGC
GTCAATACGGGATAATACCGCGCCACATAGCAGAACTTTAAAAGTGCTCATCATTGGAAAACGTTCTTCG
GGGCGAAAACTCTCAAGGATCTTACCGCTGTTGAGATCCAGTTCGATGTAACCCACTCGTGCACCCAACT
GATCTTCAGCATCTTTTACTTTCACCAGCGTTTCTGGGTGAGCAAAAACAGGAAGGCAAAATGCCGCAAA
AAAGGGAATAAGGGCGACACGGAAATGTTGAATACTCATACTCTTCCTTTTTCAATATTATTGAAGCATT
TATCAGGGTTATTGTCTCATGAGCGGATACATATTTGAATGTATTTAGAAAAATAAACAAATAGGGGTTC
CGCGCACATTTCCCCGAAAAGTGCCACCTG
